>Addgene plasmid #222113 | pGFP-ACG-IRES-mCherry | addgene full sequence | sequence record 448633 | Addgene NGS Result
AGAGATTTAAAGCTCTAAGGTAAATATAAAATTTTTAAGTGTATAATGTGTTAAACTACTGATTCTAATT
GTTTGTGTATTTTAGATTCCAACCTATGGAACTGATGAATGGGAGCAGTGGTGGAATGCCTTTAATGAGG
AAAACCTGTTTTGCTCAGAAGAAATGCCATCTAGTGATGATGAGGCTACTGCTGACTCTCAACATTCTAC
TCCTCCAAAAAAGAAGAGAAAGGTAGAAGACCCCAAGGACTTTCCTTCAGAATTGCTAAGTTTTTTGAGT
CATGCTGTGTTTAGTAATAGAACTCTTGCTTGCTTTGCTATTTACACCACAAAGGAAAAAGCTGCACTGC
TATACAAGAAAATTATGGAAAAATATTCTGTAACCTTTATAAGTAGGCATAACAGTTATAATCATAACAT
ACTGTTTTTTCTTACTCCACACAGGCATAGAGTGTCTGCTATTAATAACTATGCTCAAAAATTGTGTACC
TTTAGCTTTTTAATTTGTAAAGGGGTTAATAAGGAATATTTGATGTATAGTGCCTTGACTAGAGATCATA
ATCAGCCATACCACATTTGTAGAGGTTTTACTTGCTTTAAAAAACCTCCCACACCTCCCCCTGAACCTGA
AACATAAAATGAATGCAATTGTTGTTGTTAACTTGTTTATTGCAGCTTATAATGGTTACAAATAAAGCAA
TAGCATCACAAATTTCACAAATAAAGCATTTTTTTCACTGCATTCTAGTTGTGGTTTGTCCAAACTCATC
AATGTATCTTATCATGTCTGGATCAACTGGATAACTCAAGCTAACCAAAATCATCCCAAACTTCCCACCC
CATACCCTATTACCACTGCCAATTACCTGTGGTTTCATTTACTCTAAACCTGTGATTCCTCTGAATTATT
TTCATTTTAAAGAAATTGTATTTGTTAAATATGTACTACAAACTTAGTAGTTGGAAGGGCTAATTCACTC
CCAAAGAAGACAAGATATCCTTGATCTGTGGATCTACCACACACAAGGCTACTTCCCTGATTAGCAGAAC
TACACACCAGGGCCAGGGGTCAGATATCCACTGACCTTTGGATGGTGCTACAAGCTAGTACCAGTTGAGC
CAGATAAGGTAGAAGAGGCCAATAAAGGAGAGAACACCAGCTTGTTACACCCTGTGAGCCTGCATGGGAT
GGATGACCCGGAGAGAGAAGTGTTAGAGTGGAGGTTTGACAGCCGCCTAGCATTTCATCACGTGGCCCGA
GAGCTGCATCCGGAGTACTTCAAGAACTGCTGATATCGAGCTTGCTACAAGGGACTTTCCGCTGGGGACT
TTCCAGGGAGGCGTGGCCTGGGCGGGACTGGGGAGTGGCGAGCCCTCAGATCCTGCATATAAGCAGCTGC
TTTTTGCCTGTACTGGGTCTCTCTGGTTAGACCAGATCTGAGCCTGGGAGCTCTCTGGCTAACTAGGGAA
CCCACTGCTTAAGCCTCAATAAAGCTTGCCTTGAGTGCTTCAAGTAGTGTGTGCCCGTCTGTTGTGTGAC
TCTGGTAACTAGAGATCCCTCAGACCCTTTTAGTCAGTGTGGAAAATCTCTAGCAGTGGCGCCCGAACAG
GGACTTGAAAGCGAAAGGGAAACCAGAGGAGCTCTCTCGACGCAGGACTCGGCTTGCTGAAGCGCGCACG
GCAAGAGGCGAGGGGCGGCGACTGGTGAGTACGCCAAAAATTTTGACTAGCGGAGGCTAGAAGGAGAGAG
ATGGGTGCGAGAGCGTCAGTATTAAGCGGGGGAGAATTAGATCGCGATGGGAAAAAATTCGGTTAAGGCC
AGGGGGAAAGAAAAAATATAAATTAAAACATATAGTATGGGCAAGCAGGGAGCTAGAACGATTCGCAGTT
AATCCTGGCCTGTTAGAAACATCAGAAGGCTGTAGACAAATACTGGGACAGCTACAACCATCCCTTCAGA
CAGGATCAGAAGAACTTAGATCATTATATAATACAGTAGCAACCCTCTATTGTGTGCATCAAAGGATAGA
GATAAAAGACACCAAGGAAGCTTTAGACAAGATAGAGGAAGAGCAAAACAAAAGTAAGACCACCGCACAG
CAAGCGGCCGGCCGCTGATCTTCAGACCTGGAGGAGGAGATATGAGGGACAATTGGAGAAGTGAATTATA
TAAATATAAAGTAGTAAAAATTGAACCATTAGGAGTAGCACCCACCAAGGCAAAGAGAAGAGTGGTGCAG
AGAGAAAAAAGAGCAGTGGGAATAGGAGCTTTGTTCCTTGGGTTCTTGGGAGCAGCAGGAAGCACTATGG
GCGCAGCGTCAATGACGCTGACGGTACAGGCCAGACAATTATTGTCTGGTATAGTGCAGCAGCAGAACAA
TTTGCTGAGGGCTATTGAGGCGCAACAGCATCTGTTGCAACTCACAGTCTGGGGCATCAAGCAGCTCCAG
GCAAGAATCCTGGCTGTGGAAAGATACCTAAAGGATCAACAGCTCCTGGGGATTTGGGGTTGCTCTGGAA
AACTCATTTGCACCACTGCTGTGCCTTGGAATGCTAGTTGGAGTAATAAATCTCTGGAACAGATTTGGAA
TCACACGACCTGGATGGAGTGGGACAGAGAAATTAACAATTACACAAGCTTAATACACTCCTTAATTGAA
GAATCGCAAAACCAGCAAGAAAAGAATGAACAAGAATTATTGGAATTAGATAAATGGGCAAGTTTGTGGA
ATTGGTTTAACATAACAAATTGGCTGTGGTATATAAAATTATTCATAATGATAGTAGGAGGCTTGGTAGG
TTTAAGAATAGTTTTTGCTGTACTTTCTATAGTGAATAGAGTTAGGCAGGGATATTCACCATTATCGTTT
CAGACCCACCTCCCAACCCCGAGGGGACCCGACAGGCCCGAAGGAATAGAAGAAGAAGGTGGAGAGAGAG
ACAGAGACAGATCCATTCGATTAGTGAACGGATCTCGACGGTATCGCCAAATGGCAGTATTCATCCACAA
TTTTAAAAGAAAAGGGGGGATTGGGGGGTACAGTGCAGGGGAAAGAATAGTAGACATAATAGCAACAGAC
ATACAAACTAAAGAATTACAAAAACAAATTACAAAAATTCAAAATTTTCGGGTTTATTACAGGGACAGCA
GAGATCCAGTTTGGATCGATAAGCTTGATATCGAATTCGGGAGGTGGTCCCTGCAGTTACGCCAATGATA
ACCCCCGCCAGAAAAATCTTAGTAGCCTTCCCTTTTTGTTTTCCGTGCCCCAACTCGGCGGATTGACTCG
GCCCCTTCCGGAAACACCCGAATCAACTTCTAGTCAAATTATTGTTCACGCCGCAATGACCCACCCCTGG
CCCGCGTCTGTGGAACTGACCCCTGGTGTACAGGAGAGTTCGCTGCTGAAAGTGGTCCCAAAGGGGTACT
AGTTTTTAAGCTCCCAACTCCCCCTCCCCCAGCGTCTGGAGGATTCCACACCCTCGCACCGCAGGGGCGA
GGAAGTGGGCGGAGTCCGGTTTTGGCGCCAGCCGCTGAGGCTGCCAAGCAGAAAAGCCACCGCTGAGGAG
ACTCCGGTCACTGTCCTCGCCCCGCCTCCCCCTTCCCTCCCCTTGGGGACCACCGGGCGCCACGCCGCGA
ACGGTAAGTGCCGCGGTCGTCGGCGCCTCCGCCCTCCCCCTAGGGCCCCAATTCCCAGCGGGCGCGGCGC
GCGGCCCCGCGCGCAGCTCCCGGCTCCCTCCCCCTTCGGATGTGGCTTGAGCTGTAGGCGCGGAGTCCTG
CAGCCCCGATAAAATAAAAGATTTTATTTAGTCTCCAGAAAAAGGGGGGAATGAAAGACCCCACCTGTAG
GTTTGGCAAGCTAGCTGCAGTAACGCCATTTTGCAAGGCATGGAAAAATACCAAACCAAGAATAGAGAAG
TTCAGATCAAGGGCGGGTACATGAAAATAGCTAACGTTGGGCCAAACAGGATATCTGCGGTGAGCAGTTT
CGGCCCCGGCCCGGGGCCAAGAACAGATGGTCACCGCAGTTTCGGCCCCGGCCCGAGGCCAAGAACAGAT
GGTCCCCAGATATGGCCCAACCCTCAGCAGTTTCTTAAGACCCATCAGATGTTTCCAGGCTCCCCCAAGG
ACCTGAAATGACCCTGCGCCTTATTTGAATTAACCAATCAGCCTGCTTCTCGCTTCTGTTCGCGCGCTTC
TGCTTCCCGAGCTCTATAAAAGAGCTCACAACCCCTCACTCGGCGCGCCAGTCCTCCGACAGACTGAGTC
GCCCGGGGGGGATCTGGAGCTCTCGAGAATTCTCAGCCGCCACCACGAGCAAAGGAGAAGAACTTTTCAC
TGGAGTTGTCCCAATTCTTGTTGAATTAGATGGTGATGTTAATGGGCACAAATTTTCTGTCCGTGGAGAG
GGTGAAGGTGATGCTACAAACGGAAAACTCACCCTTAAATTTATTTGCACTACTGGAAAACTACCTGTTC
CGTGGCCAACACTTGTCACTACTCTGACCTATGGTGTTCAATGCTTTTCCCGTTATCCGGATCACATGAA
ACGGCATGACTTTTTCAAGAGTGCCATGCCCGAAGGTTATGTACAGGAACGCACTATATCTTTCAAAGAT
GACGGGACCTACAAGACGCGTGCTGAAGTCAAGTTTGAAGGTGATACCCTTGTTAATCGTATCGAGTTAA
AGGGTATTGATTTTAAAGAAGATGGAAACATTCTTGGACACAAACTCGAGTACAACTTTAACTCACACAA
TGTATACATCACGGCAGACAAACAAAAGAATGGAATCAAAGCTAACTTCAAAATTCGCCACAACGTTGAA
GATGGTTCCGTTCAACTAGCAGACCATTATCAACAAAATACTCCAATTGGCGATGGCCCTGTCCTTTTAC
CAGACAACCATTACCTGTCGACACAATCTGTCCTTTCGAAAGATCCCAACGAAAAGCGTGACCACATGGT
CCTTCTTGAGTTTGTAACTGCTGCTGGGATTACACATGGCATGGATGAGCTCTACAAATAATAAGCGGCC
GCGCCCCTCTCCCTCCCCCCCCCCTAACGTTACTGGCCGAAGCCGCTTGGAATAAGGCCGGTGTGCGTTT
GTCTATATGTTATTTTCCACCATATTGCCGTCTTTTGGCAATGTGAGGGCCCGGAAACCTGGCCCTGTCT
TCTTGACGAGCATTCCTAGGGGTCTTTCCCCTCTCGCCAAAGGAATGCAAGGTCTGTTGAATGTCGTGAA
GGAAGCAGTTCCTCTGGAAGCTTCTTGAAGACAAACAACGTCTGTAGCGACCCTTTGCAGGCAGCGGAAC
CCCCCACCTGGCGACAGGTGCCTCTGCGGCCAAAAGCCACGTGTATAAGATACACCTGCAAAGGCGGCAC
AACCCCAGTGCCACGTTGTGAGTTGGATAGTTGTGGAAAGAGTCAAATGGCTCTCCTCAAGCGTATTCAA
CAAGGGGCTGAAGGATGCCCAGAAGGTACCCCATTGTATGGGATCTGATCTGGGGCCTCGGTGCACATGC
TTTACATGTGTTTAGTCGAGGTTAAAAAAACGTCTAGGCCCCCCGAACCACGGGGACGTGGTTTTCCTTT
GAAAAACACGATGATAATATGGCCACAACCATGGCGTCCGGAATGGTGAGCAAGGGCGAGGAGGATAACA
TGGCCATCATCAAGGAGTTCATGCGCTTCAAGGTGCACATGGAGGGCTCCGTGAACGGCCACGAGTTCGA
GATCGAGGGCGAGGGCGAGGGCCGCCCCTACGAGGGCACCCAGACCGCCAAGCTGAAGGTGACCAAGGGT
GGCCCCCTGCCCTTCGCCTGGGACATCCTGTCCCCTCAGTTCATGTACGGCTCCAAGGCCTACGTGAAGC
ACCCCGCCGACATCCCCGACTACTTGAAGCTGTCCTTCCCCGAGGGCTTCAAGTGGGAGCGCGTGATGAA
CTTCGAGGACGGCGGCGTGGTGACCGTGACCCAGGACTCCTCCCTGCAGGACGGCGAGTTCATCTACAAG
GTGAAGCTGCGCGGCACCAACTTCCCCTCCGACGGCCCCGTAATGCAGAAGAAGACCATGGGCTGGGAGG
CCTCCTCCGAGCGGATGTACCCCGAGGACGGCGCCCTGAAGGGCGAGATCAAGCAGAGGCTGAAGCTGAA
GGACGGCGGCCACTACGACGCTGAGGTCAAGACCACCTACAAGGCCAAGAAGCCCGTGCAGCTGCCCGGC
GCCTACAACGTCAACATCAAGTTGGACATCACCTCCCACAACGAGGACTACACCATCGTGGAACAGTACG
AACGCGCCGAGGGCCGCCACTCCACCGGCGGCATGGACGAGCTGTACAAGTAATAAGCGACTCTAGAGTC
GACCTGCAGGCATGCAAGCTTGATATCAAGCTTATCGATAATCAACCTCTGGATTACAAAATTTGTGAAA
GATTGACTGGTATTCTTAACTATGTTGCTCCTTTTACGCTATGTGGATACGCTGCTTTAATGCCTTTGTA
TCATGCTATTGCTTCCCGTATGGCTTTCATTTTCTCCTCCTTGTATAAATCCTGGTTGCTGTCTCTTTAT
GAGGAGTTGTGGCCCGTTGTCAGGCAACGTGGCGTGGTGTGCACTGTGTTTGCTGACGCAACCCCCACTG
GTTGGGGCATTGCCACCACCTGTCAGCTCCTTTCCGGGACTTTCGCTTTCCCCCTCCCTATTGCCACGGC
GGAACTCATCGCCGCCTGCCTTGCCCGCTGCTGGACAGGGGCTCGGCTGTTGGGCACTGACAATTCCGTG
GTGTTGTCGGGGAAATCATCGTCCTTTCCTTGGCTGCTCGCCTGTGTTGCCACCTGGATTCTGCGCGGGA
CGTCCTTCTGCTACGTCCCTTCGGCCCTCAATCCAGCGGACCTTCCTTCCCGCGGCCTGCTGCCGGCTCT
GCGGCCTCTTCCGCGTCTTCGCCTTCGCCCTCAGACGAGTCGGATCTCCCTTTGGGCCGCCTCCCCGCAT
CGATACCGTCGACCTCGAGGGAATTAATTCGAGCTCGGTACCTTTAAGACCAATGACTTACAAGGCAGCT
GTAGATCTTAGCCACTTTTTAAAAGAAAAGGGGGGACTGGAAGGGCTAATTCACTCCCAACGAAGACAAG
ATCTGCTTTTTGCTTGTACTGGGTCTCTCTGGTTAGACCAGATCTGAGCCTGGGAGCTCTCTGGCTAACT
AGGGAACCCACTGCTTAAGCCTCAATAAAGCTTGCCTTGAGTGCTTCAAGTAGTGTGTGCCCGTCTGTTG
TGTGACTCTGGTAACTAGAGATCCCTCAGACCCTTTTAGTCAGTGTGGAAAATCTCTAGCAGCATCTAGA
ATTAATTCCGTGTATTCTATAGTGTCACCTAAATCGTATGTGTATGATACATAAGGTTATGTATTAATTG
TAGCCGCGTTCTAACGACAATATGTACAAGCCTAATTGTGTAGCATCTGGCTTACTGAAGCAGACCCTAT
CATCTCTCTCGTAAACTGCCGTCAGAGTCGGTTTGGTTGGACGAACCTTCTGAGTTTCTGGTAACGCCGT
CCCGCACCCGGAAATGGTCAGCGAACCAATCAGCAGGGTCATCGCTAGCCAGATCCTCTACGCCGGACGC
ATCGTGGCCGGCATCACCGGCGCCACAGGTGCGGTTGCTGGCGCCTATATCGCCGACATCACCGATGGGG
AAGATCGGGCTCGCCACTTCGGGCTCATGAGCGCTTGTTTCGGCGTGGGTATGGTGGCAGGCCCCGTGGC
CGGGGGACTGTTGGGCGCCATCTCCTTGCATGCACCATTCCTTGCGGCGGCGGTGCTCAACGGCCTCAAC
CTACTACTGGGCTGCTTCCTAATGCAGGAGTCGCATAAGGGAGAGCGTCGAATGGTGCACTCTCAGTACA
ATCTGCTCTGATGCCGCATAGTTAAGCCAGCCCCGACACCCGCCAACACCCGCTGACGCGCCCTGACGGG
CTTGTCTGCTCCCGGCATCCGCTTACAGACAAGCTGTGACCGTCTCCGGGAGCTGCATGTGTCAGAGGTT
TTCACCGTCATCACCGAAACGCGCGAGACGAAAGGGCCTCGTGATACGCCTATTTTTATAGGTTAATGTC
ATGATAATAATGGTTTCTTAGACGTCAGGTGGCACTTTTCGGGGAAATGTGCGCGGAACCCCTATTTGTT
TATTTTTCTAAATACATTCAAATATGTATCCGCTCATGAGACAATAACCCTGATAAATGCTTCAATAATA
TTGAAAAAGGAAGAGTATGAGTATTCAACATTTCCGTGTCGCCCTTATTCCCTTTTTTGCGGCATTTTGC
CTTCCTGTTTTTGCTCACCCAGAAACGCTGGTGAAAGTAAAAGATGCTGAAGATCAGTTGGGTGCACGAG
TGGGTTACATCGAACTGGATCTCAACAGCGGTAAGATCCTTGAGAGTTTTCGCCCCGAAGAACGTTTTCC
AATGATGAGCACTTTTAAAGTTCTGCTATGTGGCGCGGTATTATCCCGTATTGACGCCGGGCAAGAGCAA
CTCGGTCGCCGCATACACTATTCTCAGAATGACTTGGTTGAGTACTCACCAGTCACAGAAAAGCATCTTA
CGGATGGCATGACAGTAAGAGAATTATGCAGTGCTGCCATAACCATGAGTGATAACACTGCGGCCAACTT
ACTTCTGACAACGATCGGAGGACCGAAGGAGCTAACCGCTTTTTTGCACAACATGGGGGATCATGTAACT
CGCCTTGATCGTTGGGAACCGGAGCTGAATGAAGCCATACCAAACGACGAGCGTGACACCACGATGCCTG
TAGCAATGGCAACAACGTTGCGCAAACTATTAACTGGCGAACTACTTACTCTAGCTTCCCGGCAACAATT
AATAGACTGGATGGAGGCGGATAAAGTTGCAGGACCACTTCTGCGCTCGGCCCTTCCGGCTGGCTGGTTT
ATTGCTGATAAATCTGGAGCCGGTGAGCGTGGGTCTCGCGGTATCATTGCAGCACTGGGGCCAGATGGTA
AGCCCTCCCGTATCGTAGTTATCTACACGACGGGGAGTCAGGCAACTATGGATGAACGAAATAGACAGAT
CGCTGAGATAGGTGCCTCACTGATTAAGCATTGGTAACTGTCAGACCAAGTTTACTCATATATACTTTAG
ATTGATTTAAAACTTCATTTTTAATTTAAAAGGATCTAGGTGAAGATCCTTTTTGATAATCTCATGACCA
AAATCCCTTAACGTGAGTTTTCGTTCCACTGAGCGTCAGACCCCGTAGAAAAGATCAAAGGATCTTCTTG
AGATCCTTTTTTTCTGCGCGTAATCTGCTGCTTGCAAACAAAAAAACCACCGCTACCAGCGGTGGTTTGT
TTGCCGGATCAAGAGCTACCAACTCTTTTTCCGAAGGTAACTGGCTTCAGCAGAGCGCAGATACCAAATA
CTGTTCTTCTAGTGTAGCCGTAGTTAGGCCACCACTTCAAGAACTCTGTAGCACCGCCTACATACCTCGC
TCTGCTAATCCTGTTACCAGTGGCTGCTGCCAGTGGCGATAAGTCGTGTCTTACCGGGTTGGACTCAAGA
CGATAGTTACCGGATAAGGCGCAGCGGTCGGGCTGAACGGGGGGTTCGTGCACACAGCCCAGCTTGGAGC
GAACGACCTACACCGAACTGAGATACCTACAGCGTGAGCTATGAGAAAGCGCCACGCTTCCCGAAGGGAG
AAAGGCGGACAGGTATCCGGTAAGCGGCAGGGTCGGAACAGGAGAGCGCACGAGGGAGCTTCCAGGGGGA
AACGCCTGGTATCTTTATAGTCCTGTCGGGTTTCGCCACCTCTGACTTGAGCGTCGATTTTTGTGATGCT
CGTCAGGGGGGCGGAGCCTATGGAAAAACGCCAGCAACGCGGCCTTTTTACGGTTCCTGGCCTTTTGCTG
GCCTTTTGCTCACATGTTCTTTCCTGCGTTATCCCCTGATTCTGTGGATAACCGTATTACCGCCTTTGAG
TGAGCTGATACCGCTCGCCGCAGCCGAACGACCGAGCGCAGCGAGTCAGTGAGCGAGGAAGCGGAAGAGC
GCCCAATACGCAAACCGCCTCTCCCCGCGCGTTGGCCGATTCATTAATGCAGCTGTGGAATGTGTGTCAG
TTAGGGTGTGGAAAGTCCCCAGGCTCCCCAGCAGGCAGAAGTATGCAAAGCATGCATCTCAATTAGTCAG
CAACCAGGTGTGGAAAGTCCCCAGGCTCCCCAGCAGGCAGAAGTATGCAAAGCATGCATCTCAATTAGTC
AGCAACCATAGTCCCGCCCCTAACTCCGCCCATCCCGCCCCTAACTCCGCCCAGTTCCGCCCATTCTCCG
CCCCATGGCTGACTAATTTTTTTTATTTATGCAGAGGCCGAGGCCGCCTCGGCCTCTGAGCTATTCCAGA
AGTAGTGAGGAGGCTTTTTTGGAGGCCTAGGCTTTTGCAAAAAGCTTGGACACAAGACAGGCTTGCGAGA
TATGTTTGAGAATACCACTTTATCCCGCGTCAGGGAGAGGCAGTGCGTAAAAAGACGCGGACTCATGTGA
AATACTGGTTTTTAGTGCGCCAGATCTCTATAATCTCGCGCAACCTATTTTCCCCTCGAACACTTTTTAA
GCCGTAGATAAACAGGCTGGGACACTTCACATGAGCGAAAAATACATCGTCACCTGGGACATGTTGCAGA
TCCATGCACGTAAACTCGCAAGCCGACTGATGCCTTCTGAACAATGGAAAGGCATTATTGCCGTAAGCCG
TGGCGGTCTGTACCGGGTGCGTTACTGGCGCGTGAACTGGGTATTCGTCATGTCGATACCGTTTGTATTT
CCAGCTACGATCACGACAACCAGCGCGAGCTTAAAGTGCTGAAACGCGCAGAAGGCGATGGCGAAGGCTT
CATCGTTATTGATGACCTGGTGGATACCGGTGGTACTGCGGTTGCGATTCGTGAAATGTATCCAAAAGCG
CACTTTGTCACCATCTTCGCAAAACCGGCTGGTCGTCCGCTGGTTGATGACTATGTTGTTGATATCCCGC
AAGATACCTGGATTGAACAGCCGTGGGATATGGGCGTCGTATTCGTCCCGCCAATCTCCGGTCGCTAATC
TTTTCAACGCCTGGCACTGCCGGGCGTTGTTCTTTTTAACTTCAGGCGGGTTACAATAGTTTCCAGTAAG
TATTCTGGAGGCTGCATCCATGACACAGGCAAACCTGAGCGAAACCCTGTTCAAACCCCGCTTTAAACAT
CCTGAAACCTCGACGCTAGTCCGCCGCTTTAATCACGGCGCACAACCGCCTGTGCAGTCGGCCCTTGATG
GTAAAACCATCCCTCACTGGTATCGCATGATTAACCGTCTGATGTGGATCTGGCGCGGCATTGACCCACG
CGAAATCCTCGACGTCCAGGCACGTATTGTGATGAGCGATGCCGAACGTACCGACGATGATTTATACGAT
ACGGTGATTGGCTACCGTGGCGGCAACTGGATTTATGAGTGGGCCCCGGATCTTTGTGAAGGAACCTTAC
TTCTGTGGTGTGACATAATTGGACAAACTACCTAC
Features (pLannotate 1.2.2; 35 found; start..end, strand, type, name):
     20..85      +  intron         small t intron: SV40 (simian virus 40) small t antigen intron
    215..235     +  CDS            SV40 NLS: nuclear localization signal of SV40 (simian virus 40) large T antigen
    554..637     +  CDS            large T antigen (fragment): large T antigen from SV40 (simian virus 40)
    660..794     +  polyA_signal   SV40 poly(A) signal: SV40 polyadenylation signal
    961..1290    +  CDS            nef (fragment): NEF_HV1BR - Experimental evidence at protein level: Swiss-Prot protein existence level 1. Extracellular Nef protein targets CD4(+) T-lymphocytes for apoptosis by interacting with CXCR4 surface receptors (PubMed:14990729). From Human immunodeficiency virus type 1 group M subtype B (isolate BRU/LAI) (HIV-1).
   1338..1595    +  LTR            5' LTR (truncated): truncated 5' long terminal repeat (LTR) from HIV-1
   1642..1767    +  misc_feature   HIV-1 Ψ: packaging signal of human immunodeficiency virus type 1
   1751..2089    +  CDS            HIV-1 gag (fragment): gag protein from human immunodeficiency virus 1; gag
   2264..2497    +  misc_feature   RRE: The Rev response element (RRE) of HIV-1 allows for Rev-dependent mRNA export from the nucleus to the cytoplasm.
   2874..2974    +  CDS            Rev (fragment): human immunodeficiency virus 1 (HIV-1) Rev protein; rev; enhances nuclear export of unspliced and incompletely spliced viral mRNAs
   3011..3128    +  misc_feature   cPPT/CTS: central polypurine tract and central termination sequence of HIV-1
   3165..3188    -  misc_feature   MCS (fragment): pBluescript multiple cloning site
   3870..4277    +  promoter       SFFV promoter: spleen focus-forming virus long terminal repeat (LTR) promoter
   4318..5028    +  CDS            Superfolder GFP: Superfolder GFP is a basic (constitutively fluorescent) green fluorescent protein published in 2005, derived from Aequorea victoria. It is reported to be a very rapidly-maturing weak dimer.
   5155..5617    +  misc_feature   IRES: internal ribosome entry site (IRES) of the encephalomyocarditis virus (EMCV)
   5643..6350    +  CDS            mCherry: mCherry is a basic (constitutively fluorescent) red fluorescent protein published in 2004, derived from Discosoma sp.. It is reported to be a very rapidly-maturing monomer with low acid sensitivity.
   6361..6391    +  misc_feature   MCS (fragment): pUC18/19 multiple cloning site
   6392..6410    +  misc_feature   MCS (fragment): pBluescript multiple cloning site
   6410..6998    +  misc_feature   WPRE: woodchuck hepatitis virus posttranscriptional regulatory element
   6999..7021    +  misc_feature   MCS (fragment): pBluescript multiple cloning site
   7038..7106    +  CDS            nef (fragment): NEF_HV1Z2 - Experimental evidence at protein level: Swiss-Prot protein existence level 1. Extracellular Nef protein targets CD4(+) T-lymphocytes for apoptosis by interacting with CXCR4 surface receptors. From Human immunodeficiency virus type 1 group M subtype D (isolate Z2/CDC-Z34) (HIV-1).
   7108..7341    +  LTR            3' LTR (ΔU3): self-inactivating 3' long terminal repeat (LTR) from HIV-1
   7366..7384    -  promoter       SP6 promoter: promoter for bacteriophage SP6 RNA polymerase
   7612..7891    +  CDS            TcR (fragment): tetracycline efflux protein; tet; confers resistance to tetracycline
   7892..7940    -  misc_feature   bom (fragment): basis of mobility region from pBR322
   8042..8077    -  CDS            rop (fragment): Rop protein, which maintains plasmids at low copy number; rop
   8172..8276    +  promoter       AmpR promoter: bla
   8277..9137    +  CDS            AmpR: β-lactamase; bla; confers resistance to ampicillin, carbenicillin, and related antibiotics
   9308..9896    +  rep_origin     ori: high-copy-number ColE1/pMB1/pBR322/pUC origin of replication
  10079..10135   +  CDS            lacI (fragment): lac repressor; lacI; The lac repressor binds to the lac operator to inhibit transcription in E. coli. This inhibition can be relieved by adding lactose or isopropyl-β-D-thiogalactopyranoside (IPTG).
  10142..10471   +  promoter       SV40 promoter: SV40 enhancer and early promoter
  10671..10790   +  CDS            gpt (fragment): XGPT_ECOLI - Also known as gpp, gxu. Experimental evidence at protein level: Swiss-Prot protein existence level 1. Purine salvage pathway enzyme that catalyzes the transfer of the ribosyl-5-phosphate group from 5-phospho-alpha-D-ribose 1- diphosphate (PRPP) to the N9 position of the 6-oxopurines guanine and xanthine to form the corresponding ribonucleotides GMP (guanosine 5'- monophosphate) and XMP (xanthosine 5'-monophosphate), with the release of PPi. To a lesser extent, also acts on hypoxanthine (PubMed:9100006, PubMed:3886014). Does not ribophosphorylate adenine (PubMed:3886014). From Esch
  10790..11125   +  CDS            gpt (fragment): XGPT_ECOLI - Also known as gpp, gxu. Experimental evidence at protein level: Swiss-Prot protein existence level 1. Purine salvage pathway enzyme that catalyzes the transfer of the ribosyl-5-phosphate group from 5-phospho-alpha-D-ribose 1- diphosphate (PRPP) to the N9 position of the 6-oxopurines guanine and xanthine to form the corresponding ribonucleotides GMP (guanosine 5'- monophosphate) and XMP (xanthosine 5'-monophosphate), with the release of PPi. To a lesser extent, also acts on hypoxanthine (PubMed:9100006, PubMed:3886014). Does not ribophosphorylate adenine (PubMed:3886014). From Esch
  11220..11525   +  CDS            frsA (fragment): FRSA_ECOLI - Also known as yafA. Experimental evidence at protein level: Swiss-Prot protein existence level 1. Catalyzes the hydrolysis of esters (PubMed:15808744). Displays esterase activity toward pNP-butyrate (PubMed:15808744). May stimulate mixed-acid fermentation by acting as a fermentation/respiration switch that down-regulates respiration and up- regulates fermentation rates (PubMed:15169777). From Escherichia coli (strain K12).
  11529..18      +  CDS            small t antigen (fragment) (across the origin): SV40 (simian virus 40) small t antigen
