[The description below was written by a language model from this plasmid's Addgene catalogue record and pLannotate feature annotations shown in this document.]
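Description:
pGFP-ACG-IRES-mCherry is a lentiviral transfer plasmid of about 11.6 kb, built by Gibson cloning into a pHR-type backbone (derived from pHR-UCOE-SFFV-Zim3-dCas9-P2A-EGFP). It is propagated in E. coli as a high-copy plasmid through a ColE1/pUC-type origin and selected with ampicillin via the bla gene. The viral portion carries the usual HIV-1-derived elements: a truncated 5' LTR, the Ψ packaging signal with a short gag fragment, the Rev response element, the cPPT/CTS, and a self-inactivating ΔU3 3' LTR. These allow the intervening cassette to be packaged into particles when helper functions are supplied in trans, and then integrated into mammalian target cells. Outside the LTRs the annotation also picks up legacy pHR backbone remnants (SV40 promoter, gpt fragments, SV40 small t intron and poly(A) signal, tetracycline-resistance and rop fragments), which are not part of the payload. The backbone name mentions a UCOE, but no such element is annotated in the feature table.

The payload is a bicistronic reporter driven by the SFFV promoter: a superfolder GFP open reading frame, followed by the EMCV IRES and mCherry, with a WPRE downstream to boost transcript expression. According to the record, the GFP start codon is mutated to ACG, so green fluorescence depends on ribosomes initiating at this near-cognate, non-AUG codon. mCherry is translated from the same mRNA through the IRES and serves as an internal normaliser for transcript abundance and transduction level. The GFP-to-mCherry ratio therefore reports the stringency of start codon selection. The associated work used such reporters in translational fidelity screens in mammalian cells to identify factors that regulate start codon selectivity.
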