Addgene plasmid #222113: pGFP-ACG-IRES-mCherry
Purpose: Start codon reporter with mutated start codon
Depositing lab: Jonathan Weissman. Depositing organization: Whitehead Institute for Biomedical Research. Publication: Translational fidelity screens in mammalian cells reveal eIF3 and eIF4G2 as regulators of start codon selectivity. She R, Luo J, Weissman JS. Nucleic Acids Res. 2023 Jul 7;51(12):6355-6369. doi: 10.1093/nar/gkad329. PubMed 37144468.
Backbone
  Vector backbone: pHR-UCOE-SFFV-Zim3-dCas9-P2A-EGFP
  Backbone manufacturer: Marco Jost & Jonathan Weissman, Addgene plasmid #188899
  Vector type: Lentiviral
Growth in bacteria
  Bacterial resistance: Ampicillin, 100 μg/mL
  Growth temperature: 37°C
  Growth strain: NEB Stable
  Copy number: High Copy
Gene/Insert
  Gene/Insert name: GFP-IRES-mCherry
  Species: Synthetic
  Mutation: ACG start codon
  Cloning method: Gibson Cloning
Terms and licenses: Academic/Nonprofit Terms; Industry Terms: Not Available to Industry
How to cite: pGFP-ACG-IRES-mCherry was a gift from Jonathan Weissman (Addgene plasmid # 222113 ; http://n2t.net/addgene:222113 ; RRID:Addgene_222113)
